>Addgene plasmid #11080 | pET-22b PA K397D/D425K | depositor partial sequence | sequence record 6892 | Author sequence
GAAGTTAAACAGGAGAACCGGTTATTAAATGAATCAGAATCAAGTTCCCAGGGGTTACTAGGATACTATT
TTAGTGATTTGAATTTTCAAGCACCCATGGTGGTTACCTCTTCTACTACAGGGGATTTATCTATTCCTAG
TTCTGAGTTAGAAAATATTCCATCGGAAAACCAATATTTTCAATCTGCTATTTGGTCAGGATTTATCAAA
GTTAAGAAGAGTGATGAATATACATTTGCTACTTCCGCTGATAATCATGTAACAATGTGGGTAGATGACC
AAGAAGTGATTAATAAAGCTTCTAATTCTAACAAAATCAGATTAGAAAAAGGAAGATTATATCAAATAAA
AATTCAATATCAACGAGAAAATCCTACTGAAAAAGGATTGGATTTCAAGTTGTACTGGACCGATTCTCAA
AATAAAAAAGAAGTGATTTCTAGTGATAACTTACAATTGCCAGAATTAAAACAAAAATCTTCGAACTCAA
GAAAAAAGCGAAGTACAAGTGCTGGACCTACGGTTCCAGACCGTGACAATGATGGAATCCCTGATTCATT
AGAGGTAGAAGGATATACGGTTGATGTCAAAAATAAAAGAACTTTTCTTTCACCATGGATTTCTAATATT
CATGAAAAGAAAGGATTAACCAAATATAAATCATCTCCTGAAAAATGGAGCACGGCTTCTGATCCGTACA
GTGATTTCGAAAAGGTTACAGGACGGATTGATAAGAATGTATCACCAGAGGCAAGACACCCCCTTGTGGC
AGCTTATCCGATTGTACATGTAGATATGGAGAATATTATTCTCTCAAAAAATGAGGATCAATCCACACAG
AATACTGATAGTGAAACGAGAACAATAAGTAAAAATACTTCTACAAGTAGGACACATACTAGTGAAGTAC
ATGGAAATGCAGAAGTGCATGCGTCGTTCTTTGATATTGGTGGGAGTGTATCTGCAGGATTTAGTAATTC
GAATTCAAGTACGGTCGCAATTGATCATTCACTATCTCTAGCAGGGGAAAGAACTTGGGCTGAAACAATG
GGTTTAAATACCGCTGATACAGCAAGATTAAATGCCAATATTAGATATGTAAATACTGGGACGGCTCCAA
TCTACAACGTGTTACCAACGACTTCGTTAGTGTTAGGAAAAAATCAAACACTCGCGACAATTAAAGCTGA
CGAAAACCAATTAAGTCAAATACTTGCACCTAATAATTATTATCCTTCTAAAAACTTGGCGCCAATCGCA
TTAAATGCACAAAAGGATTTCAGTTCTACTCCAATTACAATGAATTACAATCAATTTCTTGAGTTAGAAA
AAACGAAACAATTAAGATTAGATACGGATCAAGTATATGGGAATATAGCAACATACAATTTTGAAAATGG
AAGAGTGAGGGTGGATACAGGCTCGAACTGGAGTGAAGTGTTACCGCAAATTCAAGAAACAACTGCACGT
ATCATTTTTAATGGAAAAGATTTAAATCTGGTAGAAAGGCGGATAGCGGCGGTTAATCCTAGTGATCCAT
TAGAAACGACTAAACCGGATATGACATTAAAAGAAGCCCTTAAAATAGCATTTGGATTTAACGAACCGAA
TGGAAACTTACAATATCAAGGGAAAGACATAACCGAATTTGATTTTAATTTCGATCAACAAACATCTCAA
AATATCAAGAATCAGTTAGCGGAATTAAACGCAACTAACATATATACTGTATTAGATAAAATCAAATTAA
ATGCAAAAATGAATATTTTAATAAGAGATAAACGTTTTCATTATGATAGAAATAACATAGCAGTTGGGGC
GGATGAGTCAGTAGTTAAGGAGGCTCATAGAGAAGTAATTAATTCGTCAACAGAGGGATTATTGTTAAAT
ATTGATAAGGATATAAGAAAAATATTATCAGGTTATATTGTAGAAATTGAAGATACTGAAGGGCTTAAAG
AAGTTATAAATGACAGATATGATATGTTGAATATTTCTAGTTTACGGCAAGATGGAAAAACATTTATAGA
TTTTAAAAAATATAATGATAAATTACCGTTATATATAAGTAATCCCAATTATAAGGTAAATGTATATGCT
GTTACTAAAGAAAACACTATTATTAATCCTAGTGAGAATGGGGATACTAGTACCAACGGGATCAAGAAAA
TTTTAATCTTTTCTAAAAAAGGCTATGAGATAGGATAA
