>Addgene plasmid #11080 | pET-22b PA K397D/D425K | addgene partial sequence | sequence record 68096 | T7 5'-TAATACGACTCACTATAGGG-3'
ATTCCCCTCTAGAAATAATTTTGTTTAACTTTAAGAAGGAGATATACATATGAAATACCTGCTGCCGACC
GCTGCTGCTGGTCTGCTGCTCCTCGCTGCCCAGCCGGCGATGGCCATGGATATCGGAATTAATTCGGATC
CGATGGAAGTTAAACAGGAGAACCGGTTATTAAATGAATCAGAATCAAGTTCCCAGGGGTTACTAGGATA
CTATTTTAGTGATTTGAATTTTCAAGCACCCATGGTGGTTACCTCTTCTACTACAGGGGATTTATCTATT
CCTAGTTCTGAGTTAGAAAATATTCCATCGGAAAACCAATATTTTCAATCTGCTATTTGGTCAGGATTTA
TCAAAGTTAAGAAGAGTGATGAATATACATTTGCTACTTCCGCTGATAATCATGTAACAATGTGGGTAGA
TGACCAAGAAGTGATTAATAAAGCTTCTAATTCTAACAAAATCAGATTAGAAAAAGGAAGATTATATCAA
ATAAAAATTCAATATCAACGAGAAAATCCTACTGAAAAAGGATTGGATTTCAAGTTGTACTGGACCGATT
CTCAAAATAAAAAAGAAGTGATTTCTAGTGATAACTTACAATTGCCAGAATTAAAACAAAAATCTTCGAA
CTCAAGAAAAAAGCGAAGTACAAGTGCTGGACCTACGGTTCCAGACCGTGACAATGATGGAATCCCTGAT
TCATTAGAGGTAGAAGGATATACGGTTGATGTCAAAAATAAAAGAACTTTTCTTTCACCATGGATTTCTA
ATATTCATGAAAAGAAAGGATTAACCAAATATAAATCATCTCCTGAAAAATGGAGCACGGCTTCTGATCC
GTACAGTGATTTCGAAAAGGTTACAGGACGGATTGATAAGAATGTATCACCA
