>Addgene plasmid #11080 | pET-22b PA K397D/D425K | addgene partial sequence | sequence record 68097 | T7term 5'-GCTAGTTATTGCTCAGCGG-3'
TCAGCTTCCTTTCGGGCTTTGTTAGCAGCCGGATCTCAGTGGTGGTGGTGGTGGTGCTCGAGTCATTATC
CTATCTCATAGCCTTTTTTAGAAAAGATTAAAATTTTCTTGATCCCGTTGGTACTAGTATCCCCATTCTC
ACTAGGATTAATAATAGTGTTTTCTTTAGTAACAGCATATACATTTACCTTATAATTGGGATTACTTATA
TATAACGGTAATTTATCATTATATTTTTTAAAATCTATAAATGTTTTTCCATCTTGCCGTAAACTAGAAA
TATTCAACATATCATATCTGTCATTTATAACTTCTTTAAGCCCTTCAGTATCTTCAATTTCTACAATATA
ACCTGATAATATTTTTCTTATATCCTTATCAATATTTAACAATAATCCCTCTGTTGACGAATTAATTACT
TCTCTATGAGCCTCCTTAACTACTGACTCATCCGCCCCAACTGCTATGTTATTTCTATCATAATGAAAAC
GTTTATCTCTTATTAAAATATTCATTTTTGCATTTAATTTGATTTTATCTAATACAGTATATATGTTAGT
TGCGTTTAATTCCGCTAACTGATTCTTGATATTTTGAGATGTTTGTTGATCGAAATTAAAATCAAATTCG
GTTATGTCTTTCCCTTGATATTGTAAGTTTCCATTCGGTTCGTTAAATCCAAATGCTATTTTAAGGGCTT
CTTTTAATGTCATATCCGGTTTAGTCGTTTCTAATGGATCACTAGGATTAACCGCCGCTATCCGCCTTTC
TACCAGATTTAAATCTTTTCCATTAAAAATGATACGTGCAGTTGTTTCTTGAATTTGCGGTAACACTTCA
CTCCAGTTCGAGCCTGTATCCACCCTCACTCTTCCATTTTCAAAATTGTATGTTGCTATATTCCCATATA
CTTGATCCGTATCTAATCTTAATTGTTTCGTTT
