>Addgene plasmid #11080 | pET-22b PA K397D/D425K | addgene partial sequence | sequence record 68098 | ProtectiveAntigen-R 5'-TCCAGTTCGAGCCTGTATCC-3'
TTTTCAAAATTGTATGTTGCTATATTCCCATATACTTGATCCGTATCTAATCTTAATTGTTTCGTTTTTT
CTAACTCAAGAAATTGATTGTAATTCATTGTAATTGGAGTAGAACTGAAATCCTTTTGTGCATTTAATGC
GATTGGCGCCAAGTTTTTAGAAGGATAATAATTATTAGGTGCAAGTATTTGACTTAATTGGTTTTCGTCA
GCTTTAATTGTCGCGAGTGTTTGATTTTTTCCTAACACTAACGAAGTCGTTGGTAACACGTTGTAGATTG
GAGCCGTCCCAGTATTTACATATCTAATATTGGCATTTAATCTTGCTGTATCAGCGGTATTTAAACCCAT
TGTTTCAGCCCAAGTTCTTTCCCCTGCTAGAGATAGTGAATGATCAATTGCGACCGTACTTGAATTCGAA
TTACTAAATCCTGCAGATACACTCCCACCAATATCAAAGAACGACGCATGCACTTCTGCATTTCCATGTA
CTTCACTAGTATGTGTCCTACTTGTAGAAGTATTTTTACTTATTGTTCTCGTTTGACTATCAGTATTCTG
TGTGGATTGATCCTCATTTTTTGAGAGAATAATATTCTCCATATCTACATGTACAATCGGATAAGCTGCC
ACAAGGGGGTGTCTTGCCTCTGGTGATACATTCTTATCAATCCGTCCTGTAACCTTTTCGAAATCACTGT
ACGGATCAGAAGCCGTGCTCCATTTTTCAGGAGATGATTTATATTTGGTTAATCCTTTCTTTTCATGAAT
ATTAGAAATCCATGGTGAAAGAAAAGTTCTTTTATTTTTGACATCAACCGTATATCCTTCTACCTCTAAT
GAATCAGGGATTCCATCATTGTCACGGTCTGGAACCGTAGGTCCAGCACTTGTACTTCGCTTTTTTCTTG
AGTTCGAAGATTT
