[The description below was written by a language model from this plasmid's Addgene catalogue record.]
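Description:
pET-22b PA K397D/D425K is a bacterial expression plasmid built on the pET-22b backbone (about 5.5 kb without insert) and carrying an approximately 2.2 kb insert encoding protective antigen (PA) from Bacillus anthracis, the receptor-binding, pore-forming component of anthrax toxin. The plasmid confers ampicillin resistance, is listed as high copy, and is propagated in a standard cloning strain. The record does not give a feature table. pET-22b is a T7 promoter-driven vector, consistent with the listed T7 sequencing primer, so expression would normally require a host that supplies T7 RNA polymerase. The vector also ordinarily provides an N-terminal pelB leader for periplasmic export and an optional C-terminal His tag.

The PA coding sequence was inserted between BamHI and XhoI, both of which remain intact, and an NdeI site marks the start of the mature protein. According to the depositor's notes, the coding sequence has ten extra amino acids at its 5′ end corresponding to a second leader sequence. The insert ends in a stop codon, the vector's His tag lies out of frame, and a further stop codon follows, so the expressed protein should be untagged. The insert carries two charge-reversing substitutions, K397D and D425K, making it a double mutant. The depositor also states that the E285Q difference from the GenBank entry is the correct sequence as established by crystallography, not an introduced mutation. The record does not state the experimental purpose, but the construct is suited to producing recombinant mutant PA in E. coli for studying how these residues contribute to PA function.
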