Addgene plasmid #11080: pET-22b PA K397D/D425K
Depositing lab: John Collier. Depositing organization: Harvard Medical School.
Backbone
  Vector backbone: pET-22b
  Backbone manufacturer: EMD Biosciences
  Backbone size w/o insert (bp): 5500
  Vector type: Bacterial Expression
Growth in bacteria
  Bacterial resistance: Ampicillin, 100 μg/mL
  Growth temperature: 37°C
  Growth strain: DH5alpha
  Copy number: High Copy
Gene/Insert
  Gene/Insert name: PA (alt name: protective antigen)
  Species: Bacillus anthracis
  Insert size (bp): 2200
  Mutation: K397D; D425K
  Cloning method: Restriction Enzyme; 5′ cloning site BamHI (not destroyed); 3′ cloning site XhoI (not destroyed)
  Sequencing primers: 5′ T7
Terms and licenses: Academic/Nonprofit Terms; Industry Terms: Not Available to Industry
Depositor comments: Double mutant. NdeI site at start of mature protein. Stop codon, out of frame His tag on vector, then another stop codon. There are 10 extra amino acids at the 5' end of the coding sequence corresponding to a second leader sequence. E285Q is the correct sequence as determined by crystallography and different from Genbank.
How to cite: pET-22b PA K397D/D425K was a gift from John Collier (Addgene plasmid # 11080)
